>Addgene plasmid #77118 | TAF1L gRNA (BRDN0001148185) | addgene full sequence | sequence record 187152 | Addgene Assembled Sequence
CCCGGGTGCAAAGATGGATAAAGTTTTAAACAGAGAGGAATCTTTGCAGCTAATGGACCTTCTAGGTCTT
GAAAGGAGTGGGAATTGGCTCCGGTGCCCGTCAGTGGGCAGAGCGCACATCGCCCACAGTCCCCGAGAAG
TTGGGGGGAGGGGTCGGCAATTGATCCGGTGCCTAGAGAAGGTGGCGCGGGGTAAACTGGGAAAGTGATG
TCGTGTACTGGCTCCGCCTTTTTCCCGAGGGTGGGGGAGAACCGTATATAAGTGCAGTAGTCGCCGTGAA
CGTTCTTTTTCGCAACGGGTTTGCCGCCAGAACACAGGTAAGTGCCGTGTGTGGTTCCCGCGGGCCTGGC
CTCTTTACGGGTTATGGCCCTTGCGTGCCTTGAATTACTTCCACCTGGCTGCAGTACGTGATTCTTGATC
CCGAGCTTCGGGTTGGAAGTGGGTGGGAGAGTTCGAGGCCTTGCGCTTAAGGAGCCCCTTCGCCTCGTGC
TTGAGTTGAGGCCTGGCCTGGGCGCTGGGGCCGCCGCGTGCGAATCTGGTGGCACCTTCGCGCCTGTCTC
GCTGCTTTCGATAAGTCTCTAGCCATTTAAAATTTTTGATGACCTGCTGCGACGCTTTTTTTCTGGCAAG
ATAGTCTTGTAAATGCGGGCCAAGATCTGCACACTGGTATTTCGGTTTTTGGGGCCGCGGGCGGCGACGG
GGCCCGTGCGTCCCAGCGCACATGTTCGGCGAGGCGGGGCCTGCGAGCGCGGCCACCGAGAATCGGACGG
GGGTAGTCTCAAGCTGGCCGGCCTGCTCTGGTGCCTGGCCTCGCGCCGCCGTGTATCGCCCCGCCCTGGG
CGGCAAGGCTGGCCCGGTCGGCACCAGTTGCGTGAGCGGAAAGATGGCCGCTTCCCGGCCCTGCTGCAGG
GAGCTCAAAATGGAGGACGCGGCGCTCGGGAGAGCGGGCGGGTGAGTCACCCACACAAAGGAAAAGGGCC
TTTCCGTCCTCAGCCGTCGCTTCATGTGACTCCACGGAGTACCGGGCGCCGTCCAGGCACCTCGATTAGT
TCTCGAGCTTTTGGAGTACGTCGTCTTTAGGTTGGGGGGAGGGGTTTTATGCGATGGAGTTTCCCCACAC
TGAGTGGGTGGAGACTGAAGTTAGGCCAGCTTGGCACTTGATGTAATTCTCCTTGGAATTTGCCCTTTTT
GAGTTTGGATCTTGGTTCATTCTCAAGCCTCAGACAGTGGTTCAAAGTTTTTTTCTTCCATTTCAGGTGT
CGTGACGTACGGCCACCATGACCGAGTACAAGCCCACGGTGCGCCTCGCCACCCGCGACGACGTCCCCAG
GGCCGTACGCACCCTCGCCGCCGCGTTCGCCGACTACCCCGCCACGCGCCACACCGTCGATCCGGACCGC
CACATCGAGCGGGTCACCGAGCTGCAAGAACTCTTCCTCACGCGCGTCGGGCTCGACATCGGCAAGGTGT
GGGTCGCGGACGACGGCGCCGCCGTGGCGGTCTGGACCACGCCGGAGAGCGTCGAAGCGGGGGCGGTGTT
CGCCGAGATCGGCCCGCGCATGGCCGAGTTGAGCGGTTCCCGGCTGGCCGCGCAGCAACAGATGGAAGGC
CTCCTGGCGCCGCACCGGCCCAAGGAGCCCGCGTGGTTCCTGGCCACCGTCGGAGTCTCGCCCGACCACC
AGGGCAAGGGTCTGGGCAGCGCCGTCGTGCTCCCCGGAGTGGAGGCGGCCGAGCGCGCCGGGGTGCCCGC
CTTCCTGGAGACCTCCGCGCCCCGCAACCTCCCCTTCTACGAGCGGCTCGGCTTCACCGTCACCGCCGAC
GTCGAGGTGCCCGAAGGACCGCGCACCTGGTGCATGACCCGCAAGCCCGGTGCCTGAACGCGTTAAGTCG
ACAATCAACCTCTGGATTACAAAATTTGTGAAAGATTGACTGGTATTCTTAACTATGTTGCTCCTTTTAC
GCTATGTGGATACGCTGCTTTAATGCCTTTGTATCATGCTATTGCTTCCCGTATGGCTTTCATTTTCTCC
TCCTTGTATAAATCCTGGTTGCTGTCTCTTTATGAGGAGTTGTGGCCCGTTGTCAGGCAACGTGGCGTGG
TGTGCACTGTGTTTGCTGACGCAACCCCCACTGGTTGGGGCATTGCCACCACCTGTCAGCTCCTTTCCGG
GACTTTCGCTTTCCCCCTCCCTATTGCCACGGCGGAACTCATCGCCGCCTGCCTTGCCCGCTGCTGGACA
GGGGCTCGGCTGTTGGGCACTGACAATTCCGTGGTGTTGTCGGGGAAATCATCGTCCTTTCCTTGGCTGC
TCGCCTGTGTTGCCACCTGGATTCTGCGCGGGACGTCCTTCTGCTACGTCCCTTCGGCCCTCAATCCAGC
GGACCTTCCTTCCCGCGGCCTGCTGCCGGCTCTGCGGCCTCTTCCGCGTCTTCGCCTTCGCCCTCAGACG
AGTCGGATCTCCCTTTGGGCCGCCTCCCCGCGTCGACTTTAAGACCAATGACTTACAAGGCAGCTGTAGA
TCTTAGCCACTTTTTAAAAGAAAAGGGGGGACTGGAAGGGCTAATTCACTCCCAACGAAGACAAGATCTG
CTTTTTGCTTGTACTGGGTCTCTCTGGTTAGACCAGATCTGAGCCTGGGAGCTCTCTGGCTAACTAGGGA
ACCCACTGCTTAAGCCTCAATAAAGCTTGCCTTGAGTGCTTCAAGTAGTGTGTGCCCGTCTGTTGTGTGA
CTCTGGTAACTAGAGATCCCTCAGACCCTTTTAGTCAGTGTGGAAAATCTCTAGCAGTACGTATAGTAGT
TCATGTCATCTTATTATTCAGTATTTATAACTTGCAAAGAAATGAATATCAGAGAGTGAGAGGAACTTGT
TTATTGCAGCTTATAATGGTTACAAATAAAGCAATAGCATCACAAATTTCACAAATAAAGCATTTTTTTC
ACTGCATTCTAGTTGTGGTTTGTCCAAACTCATCAATGTATCTTATCATGTCTGGCTCTAGCTATCCCGC
CCCTAACTCCGCCCATCCCGCCCCTAACTCCGCCCAGTTCCGCCCATTCTCCGCCCCATGGCTGACTAAT
TTTTTTTATTTATGCAGAGGCCGAGGCCGCCTCGGCCTCTGAGCTATTCCAGAAGTAGTGAGGAGGCTTT
TTTGGAGGCCTAGGGACGTACCCAATTCGCCCTATAGTGAGTCGTATTACGCGCGCTCACTGGCCGTCGT
TTTACAACGTCGTGACTGGGAAAACCCTGGCGTTACCCAACTTAATCGCCTTGCAGCACATCCCCCTTTC
GCCAGCTGGCGTAATAGCGAAGAGGCCCGCACCGATCGCCCTTCCCAACAGTTGCGCAGCCTGAATGGCG
AATGGG
[124 nt withheld, positions 3367-3490]
C
[91 nt withheld, positions 3492-3582]
A
[49 nt withheld, positions 3584-3632]
CCTTTGACGTTGGAGTCCACGTTCTTT
[37 nt withheld, positions 3660-3696]
ACCCTATCTCGGTCTATTCTTTTGATTTATAAGGGATTTTGCCGATTTCGGCCTATTGGTTAAAAAATGA
GCTGATTTAACAAAAATTTAACGCGAATTTTAACAAAATATTAACGCTTACAATTTAGGTGGCACTTTTC
GGGGAAATGTGCGCGGAACCCCTATTTGTTTATTTTTCTAAATACATTCAAATATGTATCCGCTCATGAG
ACAATAACCCTGATAAATGCTTCAATAATATTGAAAAAGGAAGAGTATGAGTATTCAACATTTCCGTGTC
GCCCTTATTCCCTTTTTTGCGGCATTTTGCCTTCCTGTTTTTGCTCACCCAGAAACGCTGGTGAAAGTAA
AAGATGCTGAAGATCAGTTGGGTGCACGAGTGGGTTACATCGAACTGGATCTCAACAGCGGTAAGATCCT
TGAGAGTTTTCGCCCCGAAGAACGTTTTCCAATGATGAGCACTTTTAAAGTTCTGCTATGTGGCGCGGTA
TTATCCCGTATTGACGCCGGGCAAGAGCAACTCGGTCGCCGCATACACTATTCTCAGAATGACTTGGTTG
AGTACTCACCAGTCACAGAAAAGCATCTTACGGATGGCATGACAGTAAGAGAATTATGCAGTGCTGCCAT
AACCATGAGTGATAACACTGCGGCCAACTTACTTCTGACAACGATCGGAGGACCGAAGGAGCTAACCGCT
TTTTTGCACAACATGGGGGATCATGTAACTCGCCTTGATCGTTGGGAACCGGAGCTGAATGAAGCCATAC
CAAACGACGAGCGTGACACCACGATGCCTGTAGCAATGGCAACAACGTTGCGCAAACTATTAACTGGCGA
ACTACTTACTCTAGCTTCCCGGCAACAATTAATAGACTGGATGGAGGCGGATAAAGTTGCAGGACCACTT
CTGCGCTCGGCCCTTCCGGCTGGCTGGTTTATTGCTGATAAATCTGGAGCCGGTGAGCGTGGGTCTCGCG
GTATCATTGCAGCACTGGGGCCAGATGGTAAGCCCTCCCGTATCGTAGTTATCTACACGACGGGGAGTCA
GGCAACTATGGATGAACGAAATAGACAGATCGCTGAGATAGGTGCCTCACTGATTAAGCATTGGTAACTG
TCAGACCAAGTTTACTCATATATACTTTAGATTGATTTAAAACTTCATTTTTAATTTAAAAGGATCTAGG
TGAAGATCCTTTTTGATAATCTCATGACCAAAATCCCTTAACGTGAGTTTTCGTTCCACTGAGCGTCAGA
CCCCGTAGAAAAGATCAAAGGATCTTCTTGAGATCCTTTTTTTCTGCGCGTAATCTGCTGCTTGCAAACA
AAAAAACCACCGCTACCAGCGGTGGTTTGTTTGCCGGATCAAGAGCTACCAACTCTTTTTCCGAAGGTAA
CTGGCTTCAGCAGAGCGCAGATACCAAATACTGTTCTTCTAGTGTAGCCGTAGTTAGGCCACCACTTCAA
GAACTCTGTAGCACCGCCTACATACCTCGCTCTGCTAATCCTGTTACCAGTGGCTGCTGCCAGTGGCGAT
AAGTCGTGTCTTACCGGGTTGGACTCAAGACGATAGTTACCGGATAAGGCGCAGCGGTCGGGCTGAACGG
GGGGTTCGTGCACACAGCCCAGCTTGGAGCGAACGACCTACACCGAACTGAGATACCTACAGCGTGAGCT
ATGAGAAAGCGCCACGCTTCCCGAAGGGAGAAAGGCGGACAGGTATCCGGTAAGCGGCAGGGTCGGAACA
GGAGAGCGCACGAGGGAGCTTCCAGGGGGAAACGCCTGGTATCTTTATAGTCCTGTCGGGTTTCGCCACC
TCTGACTTGAGCGTCGATTTTTGTGATGCTCGTCAGGGGGGCGGAGCCTATGGAAAAACGCCAGCAACGC
GGCCTTTTTACGGTTCCTGGCCTTTTGCTGGCCTTTTGCTCACATGTTCTTTCCTGCGTTATCCCCTGAT
TCTGTGGATAACCGTATTACCGCCTTTGAGTGAGCTGATACCGCTCGCCGCAGCCGAACGACCGAGCGCA
GCGAGTCAGTGAGCGAGGAAGCGGAAGAGCGCCCAATACGCAAACCGCCTCTCCCCGCGCGTTGGCCGAT
TCATTAATGCAGCTGGCACGACAGGTTTCCCGACTGGAAAGCGGGCAGTGAGCGCAACGCAATTAATGTG
AGTTAGCTCACTCATTAGGCACCCCAGGCTTTACACTTTATGCTTCCGGCTCGTATGTTGTGTGGAATTG
TGAGCGGATAACAATTTCACACAGGAAACAGCTATGACCATGATTACGCCAAGCGCGCAATTAACCCTCA
CTAAAGGGAACAAAAGCTGGAGCTGCAAGCTTAATGTAGTCTTATGCAATACTCTTGTAGTCTTGCAACA
TGGTAACGATGAGTTAGCAACATGCCTTACAAGGAGAGAAAAAGCACCGTGCATGCCGATTGGTGGAAGT
AAGGTGGTACGATCGTGCCTTATTAGGAAGGCAACAGACGGGTCTGACATGGATTGGACGAACCACTGAA
TTGCCGCATTGCAGAGATATTGTATTTAAGTGCCTAGCTCGATACATAAACGGGTCTCTCTGGTTAGACC
AGATCTGAGCCTGGGAGCTCTCTGGCTAACTAGGGAACCCACTGCTTAAGCCTCAATAAAGCTTGCCTTG
AGTGCTTCAAGTAGTGTGTGCCCGTCTGTTGTGTGACTCTGGTAACTAGAGATCCCTCAGACCCTTTTAG
TCAGTGTGGAAAATCTCTAGCAGTGGCGCCCGAACAGGGACTTGAAAGCGAAAGGGAAACCAGAGGAGCT
CTCTCGACGCAGGACTCGGCTTGCTGAAGCGCGCACGGCAAGAGGCGAGGGGCGGCGACTGGTGAGTACG
CCAAAAATTTTGACTAGCGGAGGCTAGAAGGAGAGAGATGGGTGCGAGAGCGTCAGTATTAAGCGGGGGA
GAATTAGATCGCGATGGGAAAAAATTCGGTTAAGGCCAGGGGGAAAGAAAAAATATAAATTAAAACATAT
AGTATGGGCAAGCAGGGAGCTAGAACGATTCGCAGTTAATCCTGGCCTGTTAGAAACATCAGAAGGCTGT
AGACAAATACTGGGACAGCTACAACCATCCCTTCAGACAGGATCAGAAGAACTTAGATCATTATATAATA
CAGTAGCAACCCTCTATTGTGTGCATCAAAGGATAGAGATAAAAGACACCAAGGAAGCTTTAGACAAGAT
AGAGGAAGAGCAAAACAAAAGTAAGACCACCGCACAGCAAGCGGCCGCTGATCTTCAGACCTGGAGGAGG
AGATATGAGGGACAATTGGAGAAGTGAATTATATAAATATAAAGTAGTAAAAATTGAACCATTAGGAGTA
GCACCCACCAAGGCAAAGAGAAGAGTGGTGCAGAGAGAAAAAAGAGCAGTGGGAATAGGAGCTTTGTTCC
TTGGGTTCTTGGGAGCAGCAGGAAGCACTATGGGCGCAGCGTCAATGACGCTGACGGTACAGGCCAGACA
ATTATTGTCTGGTATAGTGCAGCAGCAGAACAATTTGCTGAGGGCTATTGAGGCGCAACAGCATCTGTTG
CAACTCACAGTCTGGGGCATCAAGCAGCTCCAGGCAAGAATCCTGGCTGTGGAAAGATACCTAAAGGATC
AACAGCTCCTGGGGATTTGGGGTTGCTCTGGAAAACTCATTTGCACCACTGCTGTGCCTTGGAATGCTAG
TTGGAGTAATAAATCTCTGGAACAGATTTGGAATCACACGACCTGGATGGAGTGGGACAGAGAAATTAAC
AATTACACAAGCTTAATACACTCCTTAATTGAAGAATCGCAAAACCAGCAAGAAAAGAATGAACAAGAAT
TATTGGAATTAGATAAATGGGCAAGTTTGTGGAATTGGTTTAACATAACAAATTGGCTGTGGTATATAAA
ATTATTCATAATGATAGTAGGAGGCTTGGTAGGTTTAAGAATAGTTTTTGCTGTACTTTCTATAGTGAAT
AGAGTTAGGCAGGGATATTCACCATTATCGTTTCAGACCCACCTCCCAACCCCGAGGGGACCCAGAGAGG
GCCTATTTCCCATGATTCCTTCATATTTGCATATACGATACAAGGCTGTTAGAGAGATAATTAGAATTAA
TTTGACTGTAAACACAAAGATATTAGTACAAAATACGTGACGTAGAAAGTAATAATTTCTTGGGTAGTTT
GCAGTTTTAAAATTATGTTTTAAAATGGACTATCATATGCTTACCGTAACTTGAAAGTATTTCGATTTCT
TGGCTTTATATATCTTGTGGAAAGGACGAAACACCGTCCTGGGCCTAACTCCAGAAGTTTTAGAGCTAGA
AATAGCAAGTTAAAATAAGGCTAGTCCGTTATCAACTTGAAAAAGTGGCACCGAGTCGGTGCTTTTTTAA
GCTTGGCGTAACTAGATCTTGAGACAAATGGCAGTATTCATCCACAATTTTAAAAGAAAAGGGGGGATTG
GGGGGTACAGTGCAGGGGAAAGAATAGTAGACATAATAGCAACAGACATACAAACTAAAGAATTACAAAA
ACAAATTACAAAAATTCAAAATTTTCGGGTTTATTACAGGGACAGCAGAGATCCACTTTGGCGCCGGCTC
GAGGGGG
Features (pLannotate 1.2.2; 29 found; start..end, strand, type, name):
     14..80      +  CDS            small t antigen (fragment): SV40 (simian virus 40) small t antigen
    106..317     +  promoter       EF-1α core promoter: core promoter for human elongation factor EF-1α
    318..1256    +  intron         EF-1α intron A: intron upstream of the start codon of human EF-1α
   1278..1877    +  CDS            PuroR (fragment): puromycin N-acetyltransferase; pac from Streptomyces; confers resistance to puromycin
   1893..2481    +  misc_feature   WPRE: woodchuck hepatitis virus posttranscriptional regulatory element
   2532..2551    +  misc_feature   cPPT/CTS (fragment): central polypurine tract and central termination sequence of HIV-1
   2553..2786    +  LTR            3' LTR (ΔU3): self-inactivating 3' long terminal repeat (LTR) from HIV-1
   2864..2985    +  polyA_signal   SV40 poly(A) signal: SV40 polyadenylation signal
   3025..3160    +  rep_origin     SV40 ori: SV40 origin of replication
   3181..3199    -  promoter       T7 promoter: promoter for bacteriophage T7 RNA polymerase
   3207..3362    +  CDS            lacZα (fragment): LacZα fragment of β-galactosidase; lacZ fragment
   3367..3795    +  rep_origin     f1 ori (sequence partly withheld): f1 bacteriophage origin of replication; arrow indicates direction of (+) strand synthesis
   3848..3952    +  promoter       AmpR promoter: bla
   3953..4813    +  CDS            AmpR: β-lactamase; bla; confers resistance to ampicillin, carbenicillin, and related antibiotics
   4984..5572    +  rep_origin     ori: high-copy-number ColE1/pMB1/pBR322/pUC origin of replication
   5755..5847    +  CDS            lacI (fragment): lac repressor; lacI; The lac repressor binds to the lac operator to inhibit transcription in E. coli. This inhibition can be relieved by adding lactose or isopropyl-β-D-thiogalactopyranoside (IPTG).
   5860..5881    +  protein_bind   CAP binding site: CAP binding activates transcription in the presence of cAMP. E. coli catabolite activator protein
   5896..5926    +  promoter       lac promoter: promoter for the E. coli lac operon
   5934..5950    +  protein_bind   lac operator: The lac repressor binds to the lac operator to inhibit transcription in E. coli. This inhibition can be relieved by adding lactose or isopropyl-β-D-thiogalactopyranoside (IPTG). lac repressor encoded by lacI
   5995..6013    +  promoter       T3 promoter: promoter for bacteriophage T3 RNA polymerase
   6041..6267    +  promoter       RSV promoter: Rous sarcoma virus enhancer/promoter
   6268..6448    +  LTR            5' LTR (truncated): truncated 5' long terminal repeat (LTR) from HIV-1
   6495..6620    +  misc_feature   HIV-1 Ψ: packaging signal of human immunodeficiency virus type 1
   6604..6967    +  CDS            HIV-1 gag (fragment): gag protein from human immunodeficiency virus 1; gag
   7113..7346    +  misc_feature   RRE: The Rev response element (RRE) of HIV-1 allows for Rev-dependent mRNA export from the nucleus to the cytoplasm.
   7723..7749    +  CDS            Rev (fragment): human immunodeficiency virus 1 (HIV-1) Rev protein; rev; enhances nuclear export of unspliced and incompletely spliced viral mRNAs
   7753..7993    +  promoter       U6 promoter: RNA polymerase III promoter for human U6 snRNA
   8023..8098    +  misc_RNA       gRNA scaffold: guide RNA scaffold for the Streptococcus pyogenes CRISPR/Cas9 system
   8154..8271    +  misc_feature   cPPT/CTS: central polypurine tract and central termination sequence of HIV-1
