[The description below was written by a language model from this plasmid's Addgene catalogue record and pLannotate feature annotations shown in this document.]
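Description:
TAF1L gRNA (BRDN0001148185) is a third-generation lentiviral guide RNA plasmid built on the lentiGuide-Puro backbone and designed to direct Streptococcus pyogenes Cas9 to the human TAF1L gene. It is maintained in E. coli through a high-copy ColE1/pUC-type origin with ampicillin resistance (β-lactamase). The annotated sequence also carries an f1 origin and an SV40 origin and poly(A) signal outside the viral region, along with lac and T3/T7 promoter remnants typical of the parental cloning vector.

The transfer cassette is framed by an RSV promoter fused to a truncated HIV-1 5' LTR, which makes genomic RNA production Tat-independent, and a self-inactivating ΔU3 3' LTR. Between them lie the Ψ packaging signal with a partial gag sequence, the Rev response element for nuclear export of the unspliced genome, and a cPPT/CTS that aids nuclear import. A human U6 RNA polymerase III promoter drives the TAF1L-specific spacer joined to the SpCas9 gRNA scaffold. Downstream, the EF-1α core promoter with its intron A expresses puromycin N-acetyltransferase for selection of transduced mammalian cells, followed by a WPRE to enhance transcript expression.

The plasmid does not encode Cas9, so it is meant to be paired with a separate Cas9 vector such as lentiCas9-Blast or delivered into cells that already express the nuclease. The guide was designed against a TAF1L reference transcript and belongs to a human kinome gRNA collection associated with work on optimized sgRNA design rules. Its typical use is Cas9-mediated knockout of TAF1L in human cells.
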