Addgene plasmid #77118: TAF1L gRNA (BRDN0001148185)
Purpose: 3rd generation lentiviral gRNA plasmid targeting human TAF1L
Depositing lab: John Doench & David Root. Depositing organization: Broad Institute. Publication: Optimized sgRNA design to maximize activity and minimize off-target effects of CRISPR-Cas9. Doench JG, Fusi N, Sullender M, Hegde M, Vaimberg EW, Donovan KF, Smith I, Tothova Z, Wilen C, Orchard R, Virgin HW, Listgarten J, Root DE. Nat Biotechnol. 2016 Jan 18. doi: 10.1038/nbt.3437. PubMed 26780180.
Backbone
  Vector backbone: lentiGuide-Puro
  Backbone manufacturer: Zhang Lab (Addgene plasmid # 52963)
  Vector type: Mammalian Expression, Lentiviral, CRISPR
  Selectable markers: Puromycin
Growth in bacteria
  Bacterial resistance: Ampicillin, 100 μg/mL
  Growth temperature: 37°C
  Growth strain: DH5alpha
  Copy number: High Copy
Gene/Insert
  Gene/Insert name: TAF1L (alt names: TAF1L; NM_153809.2)
  gRNA/shRNA sequence: TCCTGGGCCTAACTCCAGAA
  Species: H. sapiens (human)
  Entrez Gene: TAF1L (a.k.a. TAF(II)210, TAF2A2)
  Promoter: hU6
  Cloning method: Unknown
  Sequencing primers: 5′ U6-F; 3′ pS2-R
Terms and licenses: Academic/Nonprofit Terms; Industry Terms: Not Available to Industry
Depositor comments: The gRNA was designed to target the following Genbank reference sequence(s): NM_153809.2. Note that this plasmid does NOT contain Cas9. It should be used in conjunction with lentiCas9-Blast (Addgene #52962) or otherwise with cell lines already expressing Cas9. Browse the full kinome gRNA library at http://www.addgene.org/pooled-library/broadgpp-human-kinome/ or visit http://www.broadinstitute.org/rnai/public/ for detailed protocols and information.
How to cite: TAF1L gRNA (BRDN0001148185) was a gift from John Doench & David Root (Addgene plasmid # 77118 ; http://n2t.net/addgene:77118 ; RRID:Addgene_77118)
