>Addgene plasmid #77118 | TAF1L gRNA (BRDN0001148185) | depositor partial sequence | sequence record 144578 | Target Sequence
TCCTGGGCCTAACTCCAGAA
