>Addgene plasmid #77118 | TAF1L gRNA (BRDN0001148185) | addgene partial sequence | sequence record 187151 | hU6-F
GAAAGTAATAATTTCTTGGGTAGTTTGCAGTTTTAAAATTATGTTTTAAAATGGACTATCATATGCTTAC
CGTAACTTGAAAGTATTTCGATTTCTTGGCTTTATATATCTTGTGGAAAGGACGAAACACCGTCCTGGGC
CTAACTCCAGAAGTTTTAGAGCTAGAAATAGCAAGTTAAAATAAGGCTAGTCCGTTATCAACTTGAAAAA
GTGGCACCGAGTCGGTGCTTTTTTAAGCTTGGCGTAACTAGATCTTGAGACAAATGGCAGTATTCATCCA
CAATTTTAAAAGAAAAGGGGGGATTGGGGGGTACAGTGCAGGGGAAAGAATAGTAGACATAATAGCAACA
GACATACAAACTAAAGAATTACAAAAACAAATTACAAAAATTCAAAATTTTCGGGTTTATTACAGGGACA
GCAGAGATCCACTTTGGCGCCGGCTCGAGGGGGCCCGGGTGCAAAGATGGATAAAGTTTTAAACAGAGAG
GAATCTTTGCAGCTAATGGACCTTCTAGGTCTTGAAAGGAGTGGGAATTGGCTCCGGTGCCCGTCAGTGG
GCAGAGCGCA
